>Addgene plasmid #115573 | Spt2-K166R-GFP | depositor partial sequence | sequence record 221323 | In pRS vector backbone forward
TCACGACGTTGTAAAACGACGGCCAGTGAATTGTAATACGACTCACTATAGGGCGAATTGGAGCTCCACC
GCGGTGGCGGCCGCTCTAGAACTAGTGGATCCCCCGGGCTGCAGAATGAGGCTGAAACGGTTTGAATAAT
TAGGAAAGTATGTTTTTAATAAAGAAATTCTATGTTCAGGAATTTTGTATATACTTTGTAATGAATGAGA
ACTTAGTTGGCTTCAAACTTTTTCGTTTAACATGATTATTTTTCTTGTTCGACTAAGATATTCCCACATG
GACAAGTGCCACAGATTAATATATGAATACAATAAAATAACTAGTGTAATTTGAAAATAAAAGTTGATGA
GAGGGACAGGGACTTGAGTCCTATTCAAAGTGAAATATTTTAGTTATGAGTTTTCTTTCCAAACTTTCCC
AAATACGAAAATCAACGACTGCATCAAAAGCCCAAGTGCAAGATCCATTACCCAAGAAGAATGACGAAGA
GTATTCCTTGTTACCCAAAAATTACATAAGAGACGAAGATCCTGCAGTAAAAAGATTGAAGGAGCTGAGG
CGGCAGGAACTGTTAAAGAATGGTGCTTTGGCTAAAAAAAGTGGTGTAAAACGGAAACGTGGCACCTCAT
CTGGATCTGAGAAAAAGAAAATAGAAAGGAATGACGATGATGAAGGTGGCCTTGGAATTAGGTTTAAGAG
GTCTATTGGAGCAAGTCATGCGCCACTCAAGCCAGTTGTAAGGAAGAAACCTGAACCTATCAAAAAGATG
TCATTTGAAGAGCTAATGA
