>Addgene plasmid #115573 | Spt2-K166R-GFP | depositor partial sequence | sequence record 221324 | Prior to Spt2 sequence (-20bp)
GAAAATCAACGACTGCATCAAAAGCCCAAGTGCAAGATCCATTACCCAAGAAGAATGACGAAGAGTATTC
CTTGTTACCCAAAAATTACATAAGAGACGAAGATCCTGCAGTAAAAAGATTGAAGGAGCTGAGGCGGCAG
GAACTGTTAAAGAATGGTGCTTTGGCTAAAAAAAGTGGTGTAAAACGGAAACGTGGCACCTCATCTGGAT
CTGAGAAAAAGAAAATAGAAAGGAATGACGATGATGAAGGTGGCCTTGGAATTAGGTTTAAGAGGTCTAT
TGGAGCAAGTCATGCGCCACTCAAGCCAGTTGTAAGGAAGAAACCTGAACCTATCAAAAAGATGTCATTT
GAAGAGCTAATGAAACAAGCGGAAAATAATGAGAAACAGCCCCCAAAAGTTAAGTCATCGGAACCCGTAA
CTAAGGAACGCCCACATTTTAACAAGCCAGGTTTCAAAAGTTCTAGAAGACCACAAAAGAAAGCATCCCC
TGGCGCAACATTGCGTGGAGTATCTTCTGGAGGCAATAGCATAAAATCATCAGACTCACCCAAGCCCGTC
AAGCTCAACTTGCCCACAAATGGATTTGCTCAACCTAATAGGAGATTAAAAGAAAAGTTAGAATCTAGAA
AACAGAAATCAAGATACCAGGATGACTATGATGAAGAAGATAACGATATGGATGATTTTATAGAAGACGA
TGAAGATGAAGGTTACCACAGNNNNTCGAAACACAGCAATGGTCCCGGATATGATCGTGACGAAATTTGG
GCTATGTTCAATAGAGGCAAGAAGCGGTCAGAATACGATTACGATGAGCTTGAGGATGATGATATGGAAG
CAAATGAG
