>Addgene plasmid #115573 | Spt2-K166R-GFP | depositor partial sequence | sequence record 221325 | In the middle of Spt2 sequence (600 bp)
AATCAAGATACCAGGATGACTATGATGAAGAAGATAACGATATGGATGATTTTATAGAAGACGATGAAGA
TGAAGGTTACCACAGCAAATCGAAACACAGCAATGGTCCCGGATATGATCGTGACGAAATTTGGGCTATG
TTCAATAGAGGCAAGAAGCGGTCAGAATACGATTACGATGAGCTTGAGGATGATGATATGGAAGCAAATG
AGATGGAAATCTTGGAAGAGGAGGAAATGGCAAGAAAAATGGCAAGGTTAGAGGATAAACGTGAGGAAGC
TTGGTTAAAAAAGCATGAAGAGGAGAAGAGACGCCGTAAGAAGGGCATACGCGGTCGACGGATCCCCGGG
TTAATTAACAGTAAAGGAGAAGAACTTTTCACTGGAGTTGTCCCAATTCTTGTTGAATTAGATGGTGATG
TTAATGGGCACAAATTTTCTGTCAGTGGAGAGGGTGAAGGTGATGCAACATACGGAAAACTTACCCTTAA
ATTTATTTGCACTACTGGAAAACTACCTGTTCCATGGCCAACACTTGTCACTACTTTCACTTATGGTGTT
CAATGCTTTTCAAGATACCCAGATCATATGAAACGGCATGACTTTTTCAAGAGTGCCATGCCCGAAGGTT
ATGTACAGGAAAGAACTATATTTTTCAAAGATGACGGGAACTACAAGACACGTGCTGAAGTCAAGTTTGA
AGGTGATACCCTTGTTAATAGAATCGAGTTAAAAGGTATTGATTTTAAAGAAGATGGAAACATTCTTGGA
CACAAATTGGAATACAACTATAACTCACACAATGTATACATCATGGCAGACAAACAAAAGNNTGGAANNC
AAGTTAACTTCAAAATTAGACACAACATTGA
