>Addgene plasmid #115573 | Spt2-K166R-GFP | depositor partial sequence | sequence record 221326 | At the end of Spt2 sequence (980 bp)
TTCACTGGAGTTGTCCCAATTCTTGTTGAATTNNNTGGTGATGTTAATGGGCACAAATTTTCTGTCAGTG
GAGAGGGTGAAGGTGATGCAACATACGGAAAACTTACCCTTAAATTTATTTGCACTACTGGAAAACTACC
TGTTCCATGGCCAACACTTGTCACTACTTTCACTTATGGTGTTCAATGCTTTTCAAGATACCCAGATCAT
ATGAAACNNCNNNACTTTTTCAAGAGTGCCATGCCCGAAGGTTATGTACAGGAAAGAACTATATTTTTCA
AAGATGACGGGAACTACAAGACACGTGCTGAAGTCAAGTTTGAAGGTGATACCCTTGTTAATAGAATCGA
GTTAAAAGGTATTGATTTTAAAGAAGATGGAAACATTCTTGGACACAAATTGGAATACAACTATAACTCA
CACAATGTATACATCATGGCAGACAAACAAAAGAATGGAATCAAAGTTAACTTCAAAATTAGACACAACA
TTGAAGATGGAAGCGTTCAACTAGCAGACCATTATCAACAAAATACTCCAATTGGCGATGGCCCTGTCCT
TTTACCAGACAACCATTACCTGTCCACACAATCTGCCCTTTCGAAAGATCCCAACGAAAAGAGAGACCAC
ATGGTCCTTCTTGAGTTTGTAACAGCTGCTGGGATTACACATGGCATGGATGAACTATACAAATAGGGCG
CGCCACTTCTAAATAAGCGAATTTCTTATGATTTATGATTTTTATTATTAAATAAGTTATAAAAAAAATA
AGTGTATACAAATT
