>Addgene plasmid #115573 | Spt2-K166R-GFP | depositor partial sequence | sequence record 221327 | In pRS vector backbone reverse
AGCTGGTACCGGGCCCCCCCTCGAGGTCGACGGTATCGATGTAGAGGTGTGGTCAATAAGAGCGACCTCA
TACTATACCTGAGAAAGCAACCTGACCTACAGGAAAGAGTTACTCAAGAATAAGAATTTTCGTTTTAAAA
CCTAAGAGTCACTTTAAAATTTGTATACACTTATTTTTTTTATAACTTATTTAATAATAAAAATCATAAA
TCATAAGAAATTCGCTTATTTAGAAGTGGCGCGCCCTATTTGTATAGTTCATCCATGCCATGTGTAATCC
CAGCAGCTGTTACAAACTCAAGAAGGACCATGTGGTCTCTCTTTTCGTTGGGATCTTTCGAAAGGGCAGA
TTGTGTGGACAGGTAATGGTTGTCTGGTAAAAGGACAGGGCCATCGCCAATTGGAGTATTTTGTTGATAA
TGGTCTGCTAGTTGAACGCTTCCATCTTCAATGTTGTGTCTAATTTTGAAGTTAACTTTGATTCCATTCT
TTTGTTTGTCTGCCATGATGTATACATTGTGTGAGTTATAGTTGTATTCCAATTTGTGTCCAAGAATGTT
TCCATCTTCTTTAAAATCAATACCTTTTAACTCGATTCTATTAACAAGGGTATCACCTTCAAACTTGACT
TCAGCACGTGTCTTGTAGTTCCCGTCATCTTTGAAAAATATAGTTCTTTCCTGTACATAACCTTCGGGCA
TGGCACTCTTGAAAAAGTCATGCCGTTTCATATGATCTGGGTATCTTGAAAAGCATTGAACACCATAAGT
GAAAGTAGTGACAAGTGTTGGCCATGGAACAGGTAGTTTTCCAGTAGTGCAAATAAATTTAAGGGTAAGT
TTTCCGTATGTTGCATCACCTTCA
