>Addgene plasmid #115573 | Spt2-K166R-GFP | addgene partial sequence | sequence record 226486 | Addgene Partial NGS Result
CACATTTCCCCGAAAAGTGCCACCTGGGTCCTTTTCATCACGTGCTATAAAAATAATTATAATTTAAATT
TTTTAATATAAATATATAAATTAAAAATAGAAAGTAAAAAAAGAAATTAAAGAAAAAATAGTTTTTGTTT
TCCGAAGATGTAAAAGACTCTAGGGGGATCGCCAACAAATACTACCTTTTATCTTGCTCTTCCTGCTCTC
AGGTATTAATGCCGAATTGTTTCATCTTGTCTGTGTAGAAGACCACACACGAAAATCCTGTGATTTTACA
TTTTACTTATCGTTAATCGAATGTATATCTATTTAATCTGCTTTTCTTGTCTAATAAATATATATGTAAA
GTACGCTTTTTGTTGAAATTTTTTAAACCTTTGTTTATTTTTTTTTCTTCATTCCGTAACTCTTCTACCT
TCTTTATTTACTTTCTAAAATCCAAATACAAAACATAAAAATAAATAAACACAGAGTAAATTCCCAAATT
ATTCCATCATTAAAAGATACGAGGCGCGTGTAAGTTACAGGCAAGCGATCCGTCTAAGAAACCATTATTA
TCATGACATTAACCTATAAAAATAGGCGTATCACGAGGCCCTTTCGTCTCGCGCGTTTCGGTGATGACGG
TGAAAACCTCTGACACATGCAGCTCCCGGAGACGGTCACAGCTTGTCTGTAAGCGGATGCCGGGAGCAGA
CAAGCCCGTCAGGGCGCGTCAGCGGGTGTTGGCGGGTGTCGGGGCTGGCTTAACTATGCGGCATCAGAGC
AGATTGTACTGAGAGTGCACCATACCACCTTTTCAATTCATCATTTTTTTTTTATTCTTTTTTTTGATTT
CGGTTTCCTTGAAATTTTTTTGATTCGGTAATCTCCGAACAGAAGGAAGAACGAAGGAAGGAGCACAGAC
TTAGATTGGTATATATACGCATATGTAGTGTTGAAGAAACATGAAATTGCCCAGTATTCTTAACCCAACT
GCACAGAACAAAAACCTGCAGGAAACGAAGATAAATCATGTCGAAAGCTACATATAAGGAACGTGCTGCT
ACTCATCCTAGTCCTGTTGCTGCCAAGCTATTTAATATCATGCACGAAAAGCAAACAAACTTGTGTGCTT
CATTGGATGTTCGTACCACCAAGGAATTACTGGAGTTAGTTGAAGCATTAGGTCCCAAAATTTGTTTACT
AAAAACACATGTGGATATCTTGACTGATTTTTCCATGGAGGGCACAGTTAAGCCGCTAAAGGCATTATCC
GCCAAGTACAATTTTTTACTCTTCGAAGACAGAAAATTTGCTGACATTGGTAATACAGTCAAATTGCAGT
ACTCTGCGGGTGTATACAGAATAGCAGAATGGGCAGACATTACGAATGCACACGGTGTGGTGGGCCCAGG
TATTGTTAGCGGTTTGAAGCAGGCGGCAGAAGAAGTAACAAAGGAACCTAGAGGCCTTTTGATGTTAGCA
GAATTGTCATGCAAGGGCTCCCTATCTACTGGAGAATATACTAAGGGTACTGTTGACATTGCGAAGAGCG
ACAAAGATTTTGTTATCGGCTTTATTGCTCAAAGAGACATGGGTGGAAGAGATGAAGGTTACGATTGGTT
GATTATGACACCCGGTGTGGGTTTAGATGACAAGGGAGACGCATTGGGTCAACAGTATAGAACCGTGGAT
GATGTGGTCTCTACAGGATCTGACATTATTATTGTTGGAAGAGGACTATTTGCAAAGGGAAGGGATGCTA
AGGTAGAGGGTGAACGTTACAGAAAAGCAGGCTGGGAAGCATATTTGAGAAGATGCGGCCAGCAAAACTA
AAAAACTGTATTATAAGTAAATGCATGTATACTAAACTCACAAATTAGAGCTTCAATTTAATTATATCAG
TTATTACCCTATGCGGTGTGAAATACCGCACAGATGCGTAAGGAGAAAATACCGCATCAGGAAATTGTAA
GCGTTAATATTTTGTTAAAATTCGCGTTAAATTTTTGTTAAATCAGCTCATTTTTTAACCAATAGGCCGA
AATCGGCAAAATCCCTTATAAATCAAAAGAATAGACCGAGATAGGGT
[37 nt withheld, positions 2078-2114]
AAAGAACGTGGACTCCAACGTCAAAGG
[49 nt withheld, positions 2142-2190]
T
[91 nt withheld, positions 2192-2282]
G
[124 nt withheld, positions 2284-2407]
CCATTCGCCATTCAGGCTGCGCAACTGTTGGGAAGGGCGATCGGTGCGGGCCTCTTCGCTATTACGCCAG
CTGGCGAAAGGGGGATGTGCTGCAAGGCGATTAAGTTGGGTAACGCCAGGGTTTTCCCAGTCACGACGTT
GTAAAACGACGGCCAGTGAATTGTAATACGACTCACTATAGGGCGAATTGGAGCTCCACCGCGGTGGCGG
CCGCTCTAGAACTAGTGGATCCCCCGGGCTGCAGAATGAGGCTGAAACGGTTTGAATAATTAGGAAAGTA
TGTTTTTAATAAAGAAATTCTATGTTCAGGAATTTTGTATATACTTTGTAATGAATGAGAACTTAGTTGG
CTTCAAACTTTTTCGTTTAACATGATTATTTTTCTTGTTCGACTAAGATATTCCCACATGGACAAGTGCC
ACAGATTAATATATGAATACAATAAAATAACTAGTGTAATTTGAAAATAAAAGTTGATGAGAGGGACAGG
GACTTGAGTCCTATTCAAAGTGAAATATTTTAGTTATGAGTTTTCTTTCCAAACTTTCCCAAATACGAAA
ATCAACGACTGCATCAAAAGCCCAAGTGCAAGATCCATTACCCAAGAAGAATGACGAAGAGTATTCCTTG
TTACCCAAAAATTACATAAGAGACGAAGATCCTGCAGTAAAAAGATTGAAGGAGCTGAGGCGGCAGGAAC
TGTTAAAGAATGGTGCTTTGGCTAAAAAAAGTGGTGTAAAACGGAAACGTGGCACCTCATCTGGATCTGA
GAAAAAGAAAATAGAAAGGAATGACGATGATGAAGGTGGCCTTGGAATTAGGTTTAAGAGGTCTATTGGA
GCAAGTCATGCGCCACTCAAGCCAGTTGTAAGGAAGAAACCTGAACCTATCAAAAAGATGTCATTTGAAG
AGCTAATGAAACAAGCGGAAAATAATGAGAAACAGCCCCCAAAAGTTAAGTCATCGGAACCCGTAACTAA
GGAACGCCCACATTTTAACAAGCCAGGTTTCAAAAGTTCTAGAAGACCACAAAAGAAAGCATCCCCTGGC
GCAACATTGCGTGGAGTATCTTCTGGAGGCAATAGCATAAAATCATCAGACTCACCCAAGCCCGTCAAGC
TCAACTTGCCCACAAATGGATTTGCTCAACCTAATAGGAGATTAAAAGAAAAGTTAGAATCTAGAAAACA
GAAATCAAGATACCAGGATGACTATGATGAAGAAGATAACGATATGGATGATTTTATAGAAGACGATGAA
GATGAAGGTTACCACAGCAAATCGAAACACAGCAATGGTCCCGGATATGATCGTGACGAAATTTGGGCTA
TGTTCAATAGAGGCAAGAAGCGGTCAGAATACGATTACGATGAGCTTGAGGATGATGATATGGAAGCAAA
TGAGATGGAAATCTTGGAAGAGGAGGAAATGGCAAGAAAAATGGCAAGGTTAGAGGATAAACGTGAGGAA
GCTTGGTTAAAAAAGCATGAAGAGGAGAAGAGACGCCGTAAGAAGGGCATACGCGGTCGACGGATCCCCG
GGTTAATTAACAGTAAAGGAGAAGAACTTTTCACTGGAGTTGTCCCAATTCTTGTTGAATTAGATGGTGA
TGTTAATGGGCACAAATTTTCTGTCAGTGGAGAGGGTGAAGGTGATGCAACATACGGAAAACTTACCCTT
AAATTTATTTGCACTACTGGAAAACTACCTGTTCCATGGCCAACACTTGTCACTACTTTCACTTATGGTG
TTCAATGCTTTTCAAGATACCCAGATCATATGAAACGGCATGACTTTTTCAAGAGTGCCATGCCCGAAGG
TTATGTACAGGAAAGAACTATATTTTTCAAAGATGACGGGAACTACAAGACACGTGCTGAAGTCAAGTTT
GAAGGTGATACCCTTGTTAATAGAATCGAGTTAAAAGGTATTGATTTTAAAGAAGATGGAAACATTCTTG
GACACAAATTGGAATACAACTATAACTCACACAATGTATACATCATGGCAGACAAACAAAAGAATGGAAT
CAAAGTTAACTTCAAAATTAGACACAACATTGAAGATGGAAGCGTTCAACTAGCAGACCATTATCAACAA
AATACTCCAATTGGCGATGGCCCTGTCCTTTTACCAGACAACCATTACCTGTCCACACAATCTGCCCTTT
CGAAAGATCCCAACGAAAAGAGAGACCACATGGTCCTTCTTGAGTTTGTAACAGCTGCTGGGATTACACA
TGGCATGGATGAACTATACAAATAGGGCGCGCCACTTCTAAATAAGCGAATTTCTTATGATTTATGATTT
TTATTATTAAATAAGTTATAAAAAAAATAAGTGTATACAAATTTTAAAGTGACTCTTAGGTTTTAAAACG
AAAATTCTTATTCTTGAGTAACTCTTTCCTGTAGGTCAGGTTGCTTTCTCAGGTATAGTATGAGGTCGCT
CTTATTGACCACACCTCTACATCGATACCGTCGACCTCGAGGGGGGGCCCGGTACCAGCTTTTGTTCCCT
TTAGTGAGGGTTAATTTCGAGCTTGGCGTAATCATGGTCATAGCTGTTTCCTGTGTGAAATTGTTATCCG
CTCACAATTCCACACAACATACGAGCCGGAAGCATAAAGTGTAAAGCCTGGGGTGCCTAATGAGTGAGCT
AACTCACATTAATTGCGTTGCGCTCACTGCCCGCTTTCCAGTCGGGAAACCTGTCGTGCCAGCTGCATTA
ATGAATCGGCCAACGCGCGGGGAGAGGCGGTTTGCGTATTGGGCGCTCTTCCGCTTCCTCGCTCACTGAC
TCGCTGCGCTCGGTCGTTCGGCTGCGGCGAGCGGTATCAGCTCACTCAAAGGCGGTAATACGGTTATCCA
CAGAATCAGGGGATAACGCAGGAAAGAACATGTGAGCAAAAGGCCAGCAAAAGGCCAGGAACCGTAAAAA
GGCCGCGTTGCTGGCGTTTTTCCATAGGCTCCGCCCCCCTGACGAGCATCACAAAAATCGACGCTCAAGT
CAGAGGTGGCGAAACCCGACAGGACTATAAAGATACCAGGCGTTTCCCCCTGGAAGCTCCCTCGTGCGCT
CTCCTGTTCCGACCCTGCCGCTTACCGGATACCTGTCCGCCTTTCTCCCTTCGGGAAGCGTGGCGCTTTC
TCATAGCTCACGCTGTAGGTATCTCAGTTCGGTGTAGGTCGTTCGCTCCAAGCTGGGCTGTGTGCACGAA
CCCCCCGTTCAGCCCGACCGCTGCGCCTTATCCGGTAACTATCGTCTTGAGTCCAACCCGGTAAGACACG
ACTTATCGCCACTGGCAGCAGCCACTGGTAACAGGATTAGCAGAGCGAGGTATGTAGGCGGTGCTACAGA
GTTCTTGAAGTGGTGGCCTAACTACGGCTACACTAGAAGAACAGTATTTGGTATCTGCGCTCTGCTGAAG
CCAGTTACCTTCGGAAAAAGAGTTGGTAGCTCTTGATCCGGCAAACAAACCACCGCTGGTAGCGGTGGTT
TTTTTGTTTGCAAGCAGCAGATTACGCGCAGAAAAAAAGGATCTCAAGAAGATCCTTTGATCTTTTCTAC
GGGGTCTGACGCTCAGTGGAACGAAAACTCACGTTAAGGGATTTTGGTCATGAGATTATCAAAAAGGATC
TTCACCTAGATCCTTTTAAATTAAAAATGAAGTTTTAAATCAATCTAAAGTATATATGAGTAAACTTGGT
CTGACAGTTACCAATGCTTAATCAGTGAGGCACCTATCTCAGCGATCTGTCTATTTCGTTCATCCATAGT
TGCCTGACTCCCCGTCGTGTAGATAACTACGATACGGGAGGGCTTACCATCTGGCCCCAGTGCTGCAATG
ATACCGCGAGACCCACGCTCACCGGCTCCAGATTTATCAGCAATAAACCAGCCAGCCGGAAGGGCCGAGC
GCAGAAGTGGTCCTGCAACTTTATCCGCCTCCATCCAGTCTATTAATTGTTGCCGGGAAGCTAGAGTAAG
TAGTTCGCCAGTTAATAGTTTGCGCAACGTTGTTGCCATTGCTACAGGCATCGTGGTGTCACGCTCGTCG
TTTGGTATGGCTTCATTCAGCTCCGGTTCCCAACGATCAAGGCGAGTTACATGATCCCCCATGTTGTGCA
AAAAAGCGGTTAGCTCCTTCGGTCCTCCGATCGTTGTCAGAAGTAAGTTGGCCGCAGTGTTATCACTCAT
GGTTATGGCAGCACTGCATAATTCTCTTACTGTCATGCCATCCGTAAGATGCTTTTCTGTGACTGGTGAG
TACTCAACCAAGTCATTCTGAGAATAGTGTATGCGGCGACCGAGTTGCTCTTGCCCGGCGTCAATACGGG
ATAATACCGCGCCACATAGCAGAACTTTAAAAGTGCTCATCATTGGAAAACGTTCTTCGGGGCGAAAACT
CTCAAGGATCTTACCGCTGTTGAGATCCAGTTCGATGTAACCCACTCGTGCACCCAACTGATCTTCAGCA
TCTTTTACTTTCACCAGCGTTTCTGGGTGAGCAAAAACAGGAAGGCAAAATGCCGCAAAAAAGGGAATAA
GGGCGACACGGAAATGTTGAATACTCATACTCTTCCTTTTTCAATATTATTGAAGCATTTATCAGGGTTA
TTGTCTCATGAGCGGATACATATTTGAATGTATTTAGAAAAATAAACAAATAGGGGTTCCGCGCACATTT
CCCCGAAAAGTGCCACCTGACGTCGACGGATCGGGAGATCTCCCGA
