[The description below was written by a language model from this plasmid's Addgene catalogue record.]
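Description:
Spt2-K166R-GFP is a yeast–bacterial shuttle plasmid built on the pRS316 backbone, with a total size of about 6.6 kb, of which roughly 4.9 kb is vector. pRS316 is a standard centromeric (CEN/ARS) yeast vector, so it is generally maintained at low copy in Saccharomyces cerevisiae. Selection in yeast relies on the URA3 auxotrophic marker, which allows growth of ura3 strains without uracil. In E. coli the plasmid is propagated under ampicillin selection, and the record lists it as low copy.

The insert, about 1.7 kb and introduced by Gibson cloning, is the S. cerevisiae SPT2 gene (also known as SIN1) fused at its C terminus to GFP. It carries a point mutation converting lysine 166 to arginine. A lysine-to-arginine change preserves the positive charge of the residue but cannot be acetylated, so it is a common way to block modification at a specific site. The associated publication concerns substrate targeting by the Gcn5 acetyltransferase and sirtuin deacetylases using a non-histone substrate, which suggests this mutant serves as a non-acetylatable comparison to wild-type Spt2-GFP, although the record does not spell out that role. The GFP tag allows detection or localisation of the fusion protein. The record does not state which promoter drives expression, and no feature table is available to confirm the regulatory elements or terminator flanking the fusion.
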