Addgene plasmid #115573: Spt2-K166R-GFP
Purpose: Expresses yeast Spt2-GFP fusion protein mutated from lysine to arginine at site 166
Depositing lab: Michael Downey. Depositing organization: University of Ottawa. Publication: A synthetic non-histone substrate to study substrate targeting by the Gcn5 HAT and sirtuin HDACs. Rossl A, Denoncourt A, Lin MS, Downey M. J Biol Chem. 2019 Apr 19;294(16):6227-6239. doi: 10.1074/jbc.RA118.006051. Epub 2019 Feb 25. PubMed 30804216.
Backbone
  Vector backbone: pRS316
  Backbone size w/o insert (bp): 4900
  Total vector size (bp): 6600
  Vector type: Bacterial Expression, Yeast Expression
  Selectable markers: URA3
Growth in bacteria
  Bacterial resistance: Ampicillin, 100 μg/mL
  Growth temperature: 37°C
  Growth strain: DH5alpha
  Copy number: Low Copy
Gene/Insert
  Gene/Insert name: SPT2 (alt name: SIN1)
  Species: S. cerevisiae (budding yeast)
  Insert size (bp): 1734
  Mutation: Lysine 166 mutated to Arginine
  Tag / fusion protein: GFP (C terminal on insert)
  Cloning method: Gibson Cloning
  Sequencing primers: 5′ CTTGAGTCCTATTCAAAGTG
Terms and licenses: Academic/Nonprofit Terms; Industry Terms: Not Available to Industry
Depositor comments: Please visit https://www.biorxiv.org/content/10.1101/345637v1 for bioRxiv preprint.
How to cite: Spt2-K166R-GFP was a gift from Michael Downey (Addgene plasmid # 115573 ; http://n2t.net/addgene:115573 ; RRID:Addgene_115573)
